>Addgene plasmid #175478 | RABGEF1A-c014 | addgene full sequence | sequence record 353251 | Addgene NGS Result
G
[124 nt withheld, positions 2-125]
C
[91 nt withheld, positions 127-217]
A
[49 nt withheld, positions 219-267]
CCTTTGACGTTGGAGTCCACGTTCTT
[37 nt withheld, positions 294-330]
ACCCTATCTCGGTCTATTCTTTTGATTTATAAGGGATTTTGCCGATTTCGGCCTATTGGTTAAAAAATGA
GCTGATTTAACAAAAATTTAACGCGAATTTTAACAAAATATTAACGCTTACAATTTAGGTGGCACTTTTC
GGGGAAATGTGCGCGGAACCCCTATTTGTTTATTTTTCTAAATACATTCAAATATGTATCCGCTCATGAG
ACAATAACCCTGATAAATGCTTCAATAATATTGAAAAAGGAAGAGTATGAGTATTCAACATTTCCGTGTC
GCCCTTATTCCCTTTTTTGCGGCATTTTGCCTTCCTGTTTTTGCTCACCCAGAAACGCTGGTGAAAGTAA
AAGATGCTGAAGATCAGTTGGGTGCACGAGTGGGTTACATCGAACTGGATCTCAACAGCGGTAAGATCCT
TGAGAGTTTTCGCCCCGAAGAACGTTTTCCAATGATGAGCACTTTTAAAGTTCTGCTATGTGGCGCGGTA
TTATCCCGTATTGACGCCGGGCAAGAGCAACTCGGTCGCCGCATACACTATTCTCAGAATGACTTGGTTG
AGTACTCACCAGTCACAGAAAAGCATCTTACGGATGGCATGACAGTAAGAGAATTATGCAGTGCTGCCAT
AACCATGAGTGATAACACTGCGGCCAACTTACTTCTGACAACGATCGGAGGACCGAAGGAGCTAACCGCT
TTTTTGCACAACATGGGGGATCATGTAACTCGCCTTGATCGTTGGGAACCGGAGCTGAATGAAGCCATAC
CAAACGACGAGCGTGACACCACGATGCCTGTAGCAATGGCAACAACGTTGCGCAAACTATTAACTGGCGA
ACTACTTACTCTAGCTTCCCGGCAACAATTAATAGACTGGATGGAGGCGGATAAAGTTGCAGGACCACTT
CTGCGCTCGGCCCTTCCGGCTGGCTGGTTTATTGCTGATAAATCTGGAGCCGGTGAGCGTGGGTCTCGCG
GTATCATTGCAGCACTGGGGCCAGATGGTAAGCCCTCCCGTATCGTAGTTATCTACACGACGGGGAGTCA
GGCAACTATGGATGAACGAAATAGACAGATCGCTGAGATAGGTGCCTCACTGATTAAGCATTGGTAACTG
TCAGACCAAGTTTACTCATATATACTTTAGATTGATTTAAAACTTCATTTTTAATTTAAAAGGATCTAGG
TGAAGATCCTTTTTGATAATCTCATGACCAAAATCCCTTAACGTGAGTTTTCGTTCCACTGAGCGTCAGA
CCCCGTAGAAAAGATCAAAGGATCTTCTTGAGATCCTTTTTTTCTGCGCGTAATCTGCTGCTTGCAAACA
AAAAAACCACCGCTACCAGCGGTGGTTTGTTTGCCGGATCAAGAGCTACCAACTCTTTTTCCGAAGGTAA
CTGGCTTCAGCAGAGCGCAGATACCAAATACTGTTCTTCTAGTGTAGCCGTAGTTAGGCCACCACTTCAA
GAACTCTGTAGCACCGCCTACATACCTCGCTCTGCTAATCCTGTTACCAGTGGCTGCTGCCAGTGGCGAT
AAGTCGTGTCTTACCGGGTTGGACTCAAGACGATAGTTACCGGATAAGGCGCAGCGGTCGGGCTGAACGG
GGGGTTCGTGCACACAGCCCAGCTTGGAGCGAACGACCTACACCGAACTGAGATACCTACAGCGTGAGCT
ATGAGAAAGCGCCACGCTTCCCGAAGGGAGAAAGGCGGACAGGTATCCGGTAAGCGGCAGGGTCGGAACA
GGAGAGCGCACGAGGGAGCTTCCAGGGGGAAACGCCTGGTATCTTTATAGTCCTGTCGGGTTTCGCCACC
TCTGACTTGAGCGTCGATTTTTGTGATGCTCGTCAGGGGGGCGGAGCCTATGGAAAAACGCCAGCAACGC
GGCCTTTTTACGGTTCCTGGCCTTTTGCTGGCCTTTTGCTCACATGTTCTTTCCTGCGTTATCCCCTGAT
TCTGTGGATAACCGTATTACCGCCTTTGAGTGAGCTGATACCGCTCGCCGCAGCCGAACGACCGAGCGCA
GCGAGTCAGTGAGCGAGGAAGCGGAAGAGCGCCTGATGCGGTATTTTCTCCTTACGCATCTGTGCGGTAT
TTCACACCGCATAGACCAGCCGCGTAACCTGGCAAAATCGGTTACGGTTGAGTAATAAATGGATGCCCTG
CGTAAGCGGGTGTGGGCGGACAATAAAGTCTTAAACTGAACAAAATAGATCTAAACTATGACAATAAAGT
CTTAAACTAGACAGAATAGTTGTAAACTGAAATCAGTCCAGTTATGCTGTGAAAAAGCATACTGGACTTT
TGTTATGGCTAAAGCAAACTCTTCATTTTCTGAAGTGCAAATTGCCCGTCGTATTAAAGAGGGGCGTGGC
CAAGGGCATGGTAAAGACTATATTCGCGGCGTTGTGACAATTTACCGAACAACTCCGCGGCCGGGAAGCC
GATCTCGGCTTGAACGAATTGTTAGGTGGCGGTACTTGGGTCGATATCAAAGTGCATCACTTCTTCCCGT
ATGCCCAACTTTGTATAGAGAGCCACTGCGGGATCGTCACCGTAATCTGCTTGCACGTAGATCACATAAG
CACCAAGCGCGTTGGCCTCATGCTTGAGGAGATTGATGAGCGCGGTGGCAATGCCCTGCCTCCGGTGCTC
GCCGGAGACTGCGAGATCATAGATATAGATCTCACTACGCGGCTGCTCAAACTTGGGCAGAACGTAAGCC
GCGAGAGCGCCAACAACCGCTTCTTGGTCGAAGGCAGCAAGCGCGATGAATGTCTTACTACGGAGCAAGT
TCCCGAGGTAATCGGAGTCCGGCTGATGTTGGGAGTAGGTGGCTACGTCTCCGAACTCACGACCGAAAAG
ATCAAGAGCAGCCCGCATGGATTTGACTTGGTCAGGGCCGAGCCTACATGTGCGAATGATGCCCATACTT
GAGCCACCTAACTTTGTTTTAGGGCGACTGCCCTGCTGCGTAACATCGTTGCTGCTGCGTAACATCGTTG
CTGCTCCATAACATCAAACATCGACCCACGGCGTAACGCGCTTGCTGCTTGGATGCCCGAGGCATAGACT
GTACAAAAAAACAGTCATAACAAGCCATGAAAACCGCCACTGCGCCGTTACCACCGCTGCGTTCGGTCAA
GGTTCTGGACCAGTTGCGTGAGCGCATACGCTACTTGCATTACAGTTTACGAACCGAACAGGCTTATGTC
AACTGGGTTCGTGCCTTCATCCGTTTCCACGGTGTGCGTCACCCGGCAACCTTGGGCAGCAGCGAAGTCG
AGGCATTTCTGTCCTGGCTGGCGAACGAGCGCAAGGTTTCGGTCTCCACGCATCGTCAGGCATTGGCGGC
CTTGCTGTTCTTCTACGGCAAGGTGCTGTGCACGGATCTGCCCTGGCTTCAGGAGATCGGAAGACCTCGG
CCGTCGCGGCGCTTGCCGGTGGTGCTGACCCCGGATGAAGTGGTTCGCATCCTCGGTTTTCTGGAAGGCG
AGCATCGTTTGTTCGCCCAGGACTCTAGCTATAGTTCTAGTGGTTGGCTACGTATACTCCGGAATATTAA
TAGATCATGGAGATAATTAAAATGATAACCATCTCGCAAATAAATAAGTATTTTACTGTTTTCGTAACAG
TTTTGTAATAAAAAAACCTATAAATATTCCGGATTATTCATACCGTCCCACCATCGGGCGCGGATCCATG
GGTCATCATCACCACCACCACAGTAGCGGAGTTGATAATAAGTTCAACAAGGAGCGTCGGAGGGCTCGCC
GGGAAATACGGCATCTGCCGAATCTGAACAGGGAACAGCGAAGGGCGTTTATCAGGTCCCTACGAGATGA
TCCTTCGCAGAGTGCGAACCTTCTTGCCGAGGCGAAAAAATTGAATGATGCACAGCCCAAAGGAACCGAG
AATTTATACTTTCAATCGATGAGCCTGAAGTCAGAGCGTCGGGGGATACACGTCGATCAATCGGACCTAT
TGTGCAAAAAGGGTTGCGGATACTACGGCAATCCGGCCTGGCAAGGTTTCTGTTCAAAATGCTGGCGAGA
AGAGTATCATAAGGCTAGGCAAAAACAGATCCAAGAAGATTGGGAACTGGCTGAAAGGTTACAACGAGAA
GAAGAAGAGGCGTTTGCCTCTTCACAGTCGTCGCAAGGGGCTCAGAGTTTGACTTTCTCTAAGTTCGAGG
AGAAGAAAACAAACGAGAAGACACGCAAGGTGACCACTGTCAAGAAATTCTTCTCGGCATCCAGCCGGGT
TGGCTCCAAGAAGGAGATACAGGAGGCGAAGGCGCCTAGCCCGTCCATTAACCGTCAGACATCTATCGAA
ACGGACAGGGTGTCGAAAGAATTTATTGAATTCCTAAAAACGTTTCATAAGACAGGACAAGAGATATATA
AACAAACGAAGTTATTCCTTGAGGGGATGCACTATAAGCGTGATCTGTCTATTGAGGAACAATCAGAATG
TGCTCAAGATTTTTATCATAACGTAGCTGAACGGATGCAAACCCGAGGCAAAGTGCCCCCGGAACGAGTC
GAGAAGATTATGGACCAGATTGAAAAATACATCATGACCAGATTGTACAAATATGTATTCTGTCCAGAAA
CCACTGACGATGAGAAAAAAGACCTAGCGATACAGAAACGTATACGGGCCTTGCGTTGGGTAACACCTCA
GATGCTTTGTGTACCCGTGAACGAAGACATTCCTGAAGTGTCAGACATGGTTGTAAAGGCAATAACCGAT
ATTATCGAGATGGACAGTAAGCGCGTGCCGCGAGACAAATTAGCGTGCATAACGAAATGCTCAAAGCATA
TCTTTAATGCAATCAAAATAACGAAGAATGAACCGGCCAGCGCGGATGATTTTCTTCCTACACTAATCTA
CATCGTCCTAAAAGGCAATCCACCCAGACTCCAGAGTAATATCCAATACATTACTCGCTTTTGTAATCCC
AGCAGACTAATGACTGGTGAGGACGGTTATTACTTTACGAACCTCTGTTGCGCAGTCGCATTCATTGAAA
AGCTCGACGCCCAGTCCCTTAACCTGTCACAGGAAGACTTCGACCGCTATATGTCTGGGCAAACTTCCCC
CAGAAAACAAGAGGCCGAGTCTTGGTCTCCGGACGCCTGCCTGGGGGTTAAGCAGATGTATAAAAATTTG
GACCTACTCAGTCAATTAAACGAGCGCCAGGAGAGAATCATGAATGAAGCTAAAAAATTAGAAAAAGACC
TCATAGATTGGACAGATGGCATTGCTAGAGAGGTTCAGGATATAGTCGAGAAATACCCTCTTGAAATTAA
ACCACCAAACCAGCCATTAGCAGCAATCGATTCTGAGAACGTAGAAAATGATAAGTTGCCACCCCCATTA
CAACCTCAAGTTTATGCCGGATGACTCGAGGCATGCGGTACCAAGCTTGTCGAGAAGTACTAGAGGATCA
TAATCAGCCATACCACATTTGTAGAGGTTTTACTTGCTTTAAAAAACCTCCCACACCTCCCCCTGAACCT
GAAACATAAAATGAATGCAATTGTTGTTGTTAACTTGTTTATTGCAGCTTATAATGGTTACAAATAAAGC
AATAGCATCACAAATTTCACAAATAAAGCATTTTTTTCACTGCATTCTAGTTGTGGTTTGTCCAAACTCA
TCAATGTATCTTATCATGTCTGGATCTGATCACTGCTTGAGCCTAGGAGATCCGAACCAGATAAGTGAAA
TCTAGTTCCAAACTATTTTGTCATTTTTAATTTTCGTATTAGCTTACGACGCTACACCCAGTTCCCATCT
ATTTTGTCACTCTTCCCTAAATAATCCTTAAAAACTCCATTTCCACCCCTCCCAGTTCCCAACTATTTTG
TCCGCCCACAGCGGGGCATTTTTCTTCCTGTTATGTTTTTAATCAAACATCCTGCCAACTCCATGTGACA
AACCGTCATCTTCGGCTACTTTTTCTCTGTCACAGAATGAAAATTTTTCTGTCATCTCTTCGTTATTAAT
GTTTGTAATTGACTGAATATCAACGCTTATTTGCAGCCTGAATGGCGAATGG
Features (pLannotate 1.2.2; 16 found; start..end, strand, type, name):
      2..456     +  rep_origin     f1 ori (sequence partly withheld): f1 bacteriophage origin of replication; arrow indicates direction of (+) strand synthesis
    482..586     +  promoter       AmpR promoter: bla
    587..1447    +  CDS            AmpR: β-lactamase; bla; confers resistance to ampicillin, carbenicillin, and related antibiotics
   1618..2206    +  rep_origin     ori: high-copy-number ColE1/pMB1/pBR322/pUC origin of replication
   2392..2443    -  misc_feature   bom (fragment): basis of mobility region from pBR322
   2511..2735    -  mobile_element Tn7R: mini-Tn7 element (right end of the Tn7 transposon) Tn7
   2802..3335    -  CDS            GmR: gentamycin acetyltransferase; aacC1; confers resistance to gentamycin
   3524..3552    -  promoter       Pc promoter: intI1 (promoter lies within the coding sequence); class 1 integron promoter
   3530..3877    -  CDS            YPR2_ECOLX (fragment): Protein predicted: Swiss-Prot protein existence level 4. From Escherichia coli.
   3904..3995    +  promoter       polyhedrin promoter: polh from Autographa californica; promoter for the baculovirus polyhedrin gene
   4074..4241    +  CDS            spa (fragment): SPA_STAAE - Experimental evidence at protein level: Swiss-Prot protein existence level 1. Plays a role in the inhibition of the host innate and adaptive immune responses. Possesses five immunoglobulin-binding domains that capture both the fragment crystallizable region (Fc region) and the Fab region (part of Ig that identifies antigen) of immunoglobulins (By similarity). In turn, Staphylococcus aureus is protected from phagocytic killing via inhibition of Ig Fc region. In addition, the host elicited B-cell response is prevented due to a decrease of antibody-secreting cell proliferation that en
   4269..5741    +  CDS            RABGEF1: RABX5_HUMAN - Also known as RABEX5. Experimental evidence at protein level: Swiss-Prot protein existence level 1. Rab effector protein acting as linker between gamma-adaptin, RAB4A or RAB5A. Involved in endocytic membrane fusion and membrane trafficking of recycling endosomes. Stimulates nucleotide exchange on RAB5A. Can act as a ubiquitin ligase (By similarity). From Homo sapiens (Human).
   5786..5869    +  CDS            large T antigen (fragment): large T antigen from SV40 (simian virus 40)
   5892..6026    +  polyA_signal   SV40 poly(A) signal: SV40 polyadenylation signal
   6055..6220    -  mobile_element Tn7L: mini-Tn7 element (left end of the Tn7 transposon) Tn7
   6383..6399    +  CDS            lacZα (fragment): LacZα fragment of β-galactosidase; lacZ fragment
