[The description below was written by a language model from this plasmid's Addgene catalogue record and pLannotate feature annotations shown in this document.]
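Description:
RABGEF1A-c014 is a baculovirus donor (transfer) plasmid built on the pFastBac1 backbone for producing human RABGEF1 (also called Rabex-5) in insect cells. In E. coli it is maintained through a high-copy ColE1/pUC-type origin and selected with ampicillin via the β-lactamase gene; an f1 phage origin is also present. The expression cassette sits between the left and right ends of a mini-Tn7 element together with a gentamicin acetyltransferase marker driven by the Pc integron promoter. This arrangement allows the cassette and marker to be transposed as a unit into a baculovirus shuttle genome (bacmid) in a DH10Bac-type host. The resulting recombinant bacmid is then used to generate virus for infecting Sf9 cells, which matches the depositor's stated use of DH10Bac and Sf9.

The payload is a codon-optimised open reading frame covering the entire RABGEF1 coding sequence (M1 to G491), cloned between BamHI and XhoI sites that both remain intact. It is transcribed from the strong, very late polyhedrin promoter of Autographa californica nucleopolyhedrovirus and terminated by the SV40 polyadenylation signal. An N-terminal His6-Zbasic-TEV tag is fused to the insert. The feature annotated as a Staphylococcus protein A fragment just upstream of RABGEF1 corresponds to the Zbasic module, a protein A Z-domain derivative. The His6 tag supports metal-affinity purification, the Zbasic domain can aid capture by cation exchange, and the TEV protease site permits tag removal afterwards. RABGEF1 is a RAB5A nucleotide exchange factor involved in endocytic membrane trafficking, and the construct is intended for making recombinant full-length protein. The record does not specify downstream applications.
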