Addgene plasmid #175478: RABGEF1A-c014
Purpose: Protein expression in insect cells. Entire CDS, M1-G491. Codon optimised.
Depositing lab: Opher Gileadi. Depositing organization: University of Oxford.
Backbone
  Vector backbone: pFastBac1
  Vector type: Insect Expression
Growth in bacteria
  Bacterial resistance: Ampicillin, 100 μg/mL
  Growth temperature: 37°C
  Growth strain: DH5alpha
  Copy number: High Copy
Gene/Insert
  Gene/Insert name: RABGEF1 (alt name: RAB5EP|RABPT5)
  Species: H. sapiens (human)
  Entrez Gene: RABGEF1 (a.k.a. RABEX5, RAP1, rabex-5)
  Tag / fusion protein: His6-Zbasic-TEV (N terminal on insert)
  Cloning method: Restriction Enzyme; 5′ cloning site BamHI (not destroyed); 3′ cloning site XhoI (not destroyed)
Terms and licenses: Academic/Nonprofit Terms; Industry Terms: Not Available to Industry
Depositor comments: Gileadi lab uses DH10-Bac or SF9 cells for expression.
How to cite: RABGEF1A-c014 was a gift from Opher Gileadi (Addgene plasmid # 175478 ; http://n2t.net/addgene:175478 ; RRID:Addgene_175478)
