>Addgene plasmid #175478 | RABGEF1A-c014 | depositor partial sequence | sequence record 340397 | Coding sequence (including tags)
GGATCCATGGGTCATCATCACCACCACCACAGTAGCGGAGTTGATAATAAGTTCAACAAGGAGCGTCGGA
GGGCTCGCCGGGAAATACGGCATCTGCCGAATCTGAACAGGGAACAGCGAAGGGCGTTTATCAGGTCCCT
ACGAGATGATCCTTCGCAGAGTGCGAACCTTCTTGCCGAGGCGAAAAAATTGAATGATGCACAGCCCAAA
GGAACCGAGAATTTATACTTTCAATCGATGAGCCTGAAGTCAGAGCGTCGGGGGATACACGTCGATCAAT
CGGACCTATTGTGCAAAAAGGGTTGCGGATACTACGGCAATCCGGCCTGGCAAGGTTTCTGTTCAAAATG
CTGGCGAGAAGAGTATCATAAGGCTAGGCAAAAACAGATCCAAGAAGATTGGGAACTGGCTGAAAGGTTA
CAACGAGAAGAAGAAGAGGCGTTTGCCTCTTCACAGTCGTCGCAAGGGGCTCAGAGTTTGACTTTCTCTA
AGTTCGAGGAGAAGAAAACAAACGAGAAGACACGCAAGGTGACCACTGTCAAGAAATTCTTCTCGGCATC
CAGCCGGGTTGGCTCCAAGAAGGAGATACAGGAGGCGAAGGCGCCTAGCCCGTCCATTAACCGTCAGACA
TCTATCGAAACGGACAGGGTGTCGAAAGAATTTATTGAATTCCTAAAAACGTTTCATAAGACAGGACAAG
AGATATATAAACAAACGAAGTTATTCCTTGAGGGGATGCACTATAAGCGTGATCTGTCTATTGAGGAACA
ATCAGAATGTGCTCAAGATTTTTATCATAACGTAGCTGAACGGATGCAAACCCGAGGCAAAGTGCCCCCG
GAACGAGTCGAGAAGATTATGGACCAGATTGAAAAATACATCATGACCAGATTGTACAAATATGTATTCT
GTCCAGAAACCACTGACGATGAGAAAAAAGACCTAGCGATACAGAAACGTATACGGGCCTTGCGTTGGGT
AACACCTCAGATGCTTTGTGTACCCGTGAACGAAGACATTCCTGAAGTGTCAGACATGGTTGTAAAGGCA
ATAACCGATATTATCGAGATGGACAGTAAGCGCGTGCCGCGAGACAAATTAGCGTGCATAACGAAATGCT
CAAAGCATATCTTTAATGCAATCAAAATAACGAAGAATGAACCGGCCAGCGCGGATGATTTTCTTCCTAC
ACTAATCTACATCGTCCTAAAAGGCAATCCACCCAGACTCCAGAGTAATATCCAATACATTACTCGCTTT
TGTAATCCCAGCAGACTAATGACTGGTGAGGACGGTTATTACTTTACGAACCTCTGTTGCGCAGTCGCAT
TCATTGAAAAGCTCGACGCCCAGTCCCTTAACCTGTCACAGGAAGACTTCGACCGCTATATGTCTGGGCA
AACTTCCCCCAGAAAACAAGAGGCCGAGTCTTGGTCTCCGGACGCCTGCCTGGGGGTTAAGCAGATGTAT
AAAAATTTGGACCTACTCAGTCAATTAAACGAGCGCCAGGAGAGAATCATGAATGAAGCTAAAAAATTAG
AAAAAGACCTCATAGATTGGACAGATGGCATTGCTAGAGAGGTTCAGGATATAGTCGAGAAATACCCTCT
TGAAATTAAACCACCAAACCAGCCATTAGCAGCAATCGATTCTGAGAACGTAGAAAATGATAAGTTGCCA
CCCCCATTACAACCTCAAGTTTATGCCGGATGACTCGAG
